>Addgene plasmid #162461 | pFA-MNase-CaURA3 | addgene full sequence | sequence record 320701 | Addgene NGS Result
GCTTAACTATGCGGCATCAGAGCAGATTGTACTGAGAGTGCACCATATGGACATATTGTCGTTAGAACGC
GGCTACAATTAATACATAACCTTATGTATCATACACATACGATTTAGGTGACACTATAGAACGCGGCCGC
CAGCTGAAGCTTCGTACGCTGCAGGTCGACGGATCCCCGGGTTAATTAAAGATTATAAGGACCATGACGG
AGATTACAAAGATCACGACATTGACTACAAAGATGACGACGATAAAGCTGCCGCCACATCTACCAAGAAA
CTTCATAAGGAACCAGCTACATTGATTAAGGCAATAGATGGGGACACCGTAAAACTTATGTACAAAGGGC
AGCCAATGACCTTCAGATTGTTGTTGGTTGACACTCCTGAAACAAAACACCCAAAGAAAGGAGTGGAAAA
ATATGGTCCTGAGGCTTCCGCTTTCACAAAGAAAATGGTAGAAAACGCAAAGAAGATCGAAGTCGAGTTC
GACAAAGGTCAACGTACCGATAAATATGGAAGAGGACTTGCATACATTTACGCCGATGGAAAAATGGTGA
ATGAAGCATTGGTGAGACAAGGGTTAGCAAAAGTTGCATATGTCTACAAGCCAAATAACACACACGAGCA
GCATTTACGTAAATCAGAGGCACAGGCAAAGAAAGAGAAATTAAACATTTGGAGTGAGGATAATGCTGAT
TCAGGGCAATAGTAGAGGCGCGCCATTATAAGTAAATGCATGTATACTAAACTCACAAATTAGAGCTTCA
ATTTAATTATATCAGTTATTACCCGGGAATCTCGGTCGTAATGATTTCTATAATGACGAAAAAAAAAAAA
TTGGAAAGAAAAAGCTTCATGGCCTTTATAAAAAGGAACTATCCAATACCTCGCCAGAACCAAGTAACAG
TATTTTACGGGGCACAAATCAAGAACAATAAGACAGGACTGTAAAGATGGACGCATAGATCCGGATGGTA
TAAACGGAAACAAAAAAAAGAGCTGGTACTACTTTCTTTAAAATTATTTTATTATTTGATTTTATTTAAT
AGTATATATTATATTTTGAACGTAGATTATTTTGTTGAAAGTTGCTGTAGTGCCATTGATTCGTAACACT
AATTCTGTATTAGTCATTCCTCTTGTTTGATAGTATCCAAAAAAACGGCTATTTTTTTGCAATCTTATTT
CCTGCATATTATACAGATAACATAATGAAAGAAAAAATCTTTTTTTTTGTTCTTCAATGATGATTTCAAC
CATTCTTTTAAACATTGATCAATTCCTGAGCAACAACCCCATACACACTGGTTTATATATCGCCCCTTTT
ACAGTTGAAGAAAGAAATAGAAATAGAAATAGCAAACAAAAGATATGACAGTCAACACTAAGACCTATAG
TGAGAGAGCAGAAACTCATGCCTCACCAGTAGCACAACGATTATTTCGATTAATGGAACTGAAGAAAACC
AATTTATGTGCATCAATTGATGTTGATACCACTAAGGAATTCCTTGAATTAATTGATAAATTGGGTCCTT
ATGTATGCTTAATCAAGACTCATATTGATATAATCAATGATTTTTCCTATGAATCCACTATTGAACCATT
ATTAGAACTTTCACGTAAACATCAATTTATGATTTTTGAAGATAGAAAATTTGCTGATATTGGTAATACC
GTGAAGAAACAATATATTGGTGGAGTTTATAAAATTAGTAGTTGGGCAGATATTACTAATGCTCATGGTG
TCACTGGGAATGGAGTAGTTGAAGGATTAAAACAGGGAGCTAAAGAAACCACCACCAACCAAGAGCCAAG
AGGGTTATTGATGTTAGCTGAATTATCATCAGTGGGATCATTAGCATATGGAGAATATTCTCAAAAAACT
GTTGAAATTGCTAAATCCGATAAGGAATTTGTTGTTGGATTTATTGCCCAACGTGATATGGGTGGACAAG
AAGAAGGATTTGATTGGCTTATTATGACACCTGGAGTTGGATTAGATGATAAAGGTGATGGATTAGGACA
ACAATATAGAACTGTTGATGAAGTTGTTAGCACTGGAACTGATATTATCATTGTTGGTAGAGGATTGTTT
GGTAAAGGAAGAGATCCAGATATTGAAGGTAAAAGGTATAGAGATGCTGGTTGGAATGCTTATTTGAAAA
AAACTGGCCAATTATAAATGTGAAGGGGGAGATTTTCACTTTATTAGATTTGTATATATGTATAATAAAT
AAATAAATAAGTTAAATAAATAATTAAATAAGGGTGGTAATTATTACTATTTACAATCAAAGGTGGTCCT
TCTAGTTTAAACGAGCTCGAATTCATCGATGATATCAGATCCACTAGTGGCCTATGCGGCCGCGGATCTG
CCGGTCTCCCTATAGTGAGTCGTATTAATTTCGATAAGCCAGGTTAACCTGCATTAATGAATCGGCCAAC
GCGCGGGGAGAGGCGGTTTGCGTATTGGGCGCTCTTCCGCTTCCTCGCTCACTGACTCGCTGCGCTCGGT
CGTTCGGCTGCGGCGAGCGGTATCAGCTCACTCAAAGGCGGTAATACGGTTATCCACAGAATCAGGGGAT
AACGCAGGAAAGAACATGTGAGCAAAAGGCCAGCAAAAGGCCAGGAACCGTAAAAAGGCCGCGTTGCTGG
CGTTTTTCCATAGGCTCCGCCCCCCTGACGAGCATCACAAAAATCGACGCTCAAGTCAGAGGTGGCGAAA
CCCGACAGGACTATAAAGATACCAGGCGTTTCCCCCTGGAAGCTCCCTCGTGCGCTCTCCTGTTCCGACC
CTGCCGCTTACCGGATACCTGTCCGCCTTTCTCCCTTCGGGAAGCGTGGCGCTTTCTCATAGCTCACGCT
GTAGGTATCTCAGTTCGGTGTAGGTCGTTCGCTCCAAGCTGGGCTGTGTGCACGAACCCCCCGTTCAGCC
CGACCGCTGCGCCTTATCCGGTAACTATCGTCTTGAGTCCAACCCGGTAAGACACGACTTATCGCCACTG
GCAGCAGCCACTGGTAACAGGATTAGCAGAGCGAGGTATGTAGGCGGTGCTACAGAGTTCTTGAAGTGGT
GGCCTAACTACGGCTACACTAGAAGAACAGTATTTGGTATCTGCGCTCTGCTGAAGCCAGTTACCTTCGG
AAAAAGAGTTGGTAGCTCTTGATCCGGCAAACAAACCACCGCTGGTAGCGGTGGTTTTTTTGTTTGCAAG
CAGCAGATTACGCGCAGAAAAAAAGGATCTCAAGAAGATCCTTTGATCTTTTCTACGGGGTCTGACGCTC
AGTGGAACGAAAACTCACGTTAAGGGATTTTGGTCATGAGATTATCAAAAAGGATCTTCACCTAGATCCT
TTTAAATTAAAAATGAAGTTTTAAATCAATCTAAAGTATATATGAGTAAACTTGGTCTGACAGTTACCAA
TGCTTAATCAGTGAGGCACCTATCTCAGCGATCTGTCTATTTCGTTCATCCATAGTTGCCTGACTCCCCG
TCGTGTAGATAACTACGATACGGGAGGGCTTACCATCTGGCCCCAGTGCTGCAATGATACCGCGAGACCC
ACGCTCACCGGCTCCAGATTTATCAGCAATAAACCAGCCAGCCGGAAGGGCCGAGCGCAGAAGTGGTCCT
GCAACTTTATCCGCCTCCATCCAGTCTATTAATTGTTGCCGGGAAGCTAGAGTAAGTAGTTCGCCAGTTA
ATAGTTTGCGCAACGTTGTTGCCATTGCTACAGGCATCGTGGTGTCACGCTCGTCGTTTGGTATGGCTTC
ATTCAGCTCCGGTTCCCAACGATCAAGGCGAGTTACATGATCCCCCATGTTGTGCAAAAAAGCGGTTAGC
TCCTTCGGTCCTCCGATCGTTGTCAGAAGTAAGTTGGCCGCAGTGTTATCACTCATGGTTATGGCAGCAC
TGCATAATTCTCTTACTGTCATGCCATCCGTAAGATGCTTTTCTGTGACTGGTGAGTACTCAACCAAGTC
ATTCTGAGAATAGTGTATGCGGCGACCGAGTTGCTCTTGCCCGGCGTCAATACGGGATAATACCGCGCCA
CATAGCAGAACTTTAAAAGTGCTCATCATTGGAAAACGTTCTTCGGGGCGAAAACTCTCAAGGATCTTAC
CGCTGTTGAGATCCAGTTCGATGTAACCCACTCGTGCACCCAACTGATCTTCAGCATCTTTTACTTTCAC
CAGCGTTTCTGGGTGAGCAAAAACAGGAAGGCAAAATGCCGCAAAAAAGGGAATAAGGGCGACACGGAAA
TGTTGAATACTCATACTCTTCCTTTTTCAATATTATTGAAGCATTTATCAGGGTTATTGTCTCATGAGCG
GATACATATTTGAATGTATTTAGAAAAATAAACAAATAGGGGTTCCGCGCACATTTCCCCGAAAAGTGCC
ACCTGACGTCTAAGAAACCATTATTATCATGACATTAACCTATAAAAATAGGCGTATCACGAGGCCCTTT
CGTCTCGCGCGTTTCGGTGATGACGGTGAAAACCTCTGACACATGCAGCTCCCGGAGACGGTCACAGCTT
GTCTGTAAGCGGATGCCGGGAGCAGACAAGCCCGTCAGGGCGCGTCAGCGGGTGTTGGCGGGTGTCGGGG
CTG
Features (pLannotate 1.2.2; 12 found; start..end, strand, type, name):
    112..130     +  promoter       SP6 promoter: promoter for bacteriophage SP6 RNA polymerase
    233..256     +  CDS            3xFLAG (fragment): three tandem FLAG® epitope tags
    260..709     +  CDS            nuc (fragment): NUC_STAAC - Experimental evidence at protein level: Swiss-Prot protein existence level 1. Enzyme that catalyzes the hydrolysis of both DNA and RNA at the 5' position of the phosphodiester bond. From Staphylococcus aureus (strain COL).
   1393..2181    +  CDS            URA3: PYRF_YEAST - Experimental evidence at protein level: Swiss-Prot protein existence level 1. From Saccharomyces cerevisiae (strain ATCC 204508 / S288c) (Baker's yeast).
   2233..2249    -  promoter       copia promoter (fragment): strong promoter from the Drosophila transposable element copia (Sinclair et al., 1986)
   2389..2407    -  promoter       T7 promoter: promoter for bacteriophage T7 RNA polymerase
   2429..2482    -  CDS            lacI (fragment): lac repressor; lacI; The lac repressor binds to the lac operator to inhibit transcription in E. coli. This inhibition can be relieved by adding lactose or isopropyl-β-D-thiogalactopyranoside (IPTG).
   2665..3253    -  rep_origin     ori: high-copy-number ColE1/pMB1/pBR322/pUC origin of replication
   3424..4284    -  CDS            AmpR: β-lactamase; bla; confers resistance to ampicillin, carbenicillin, and related antibiotics
   4285..4389    -  promoter       AmpR promoter: bla
   4484..4519    +  CDS            rop (fragment): Rop protein, which maintains plasmids at low copy number; rop
   4621..49      +  misc_feature   bom (fragment) (across the origin): basis of mobility region from pBR322
