[The description below was written by a language model from this plasmid's Addgene catalogue record and pLannotate feature annotations shown in this document.]
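Description:
pFA-MNase-CaURA3 is a pFA6a-based tagging-module plasmid built for Candida albicans. It carries a synthetic 3xFLAG epitope–micrococcal nuclease (MNase) cassette next to a URA3 selectable marker. It is catalogued as a yeast expression vector of about 4.6 kb and is maintained in E. coli through a high-copy ColE1/pUC-type origin and an ampicillin resistance gene (β-lactamase with its own promoter). No yeast replication origin is annotated. This fits a plasmid that supplies DNA for genomic integration rather than one maintained episomally, though the record does not say so explicitly.

The roughly 540 bp insert was placed as a PacI–AscI fragment into PacI/AscI-digested pFA-TAP-CaURA3, replacing the TAP tag of the parent module, and both sites were preserved. The feature table shows a FLAG epitope segment followed directly by a coding region matching Staphylococcus aureus nuclease (nuc), which is the MNase moiety. No promoter for the tag is annotated upstream apart from the backbone's SP6 promoter, so the module appears designed to be fused in frame to a gene of interest rather than expressed alone. Downstream lies the URA3 open reading frame. The annotation tool matched it to the S. cerevisiae protein, but the plasmid name indicates the C. albicans gene. It allows selection of uracil prototrophs in a ura3 host. The short copia promoter, lacI, rop and bom hits are fragmentary matches and probably backbone remnants or chance similarity.

According to the associated publication title, the module is used for ChEC-seq in Candida species. In this method, a DNA-binding protein fused to MNase cleaves nearby chromatin, giving high-resolution genome-wide occupancy maps, and the FLAG tag permits detection of the fusion protein.
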