Addgene plasmid #162461: pFA-MNase-CaURA3
Purpose: DNA of the 3xFLAG epitope-MNase module for C. albicans. The PacI-AscI 3xFLAG-MNase fragment was cloned in the PacI-AscI-digested pFA-TAP-CaURA3
Depositing lab: Adnane Sellam. Depositing organization: Montreal Heart Institute. Publication: High-Resolution Genome-Wide Occupancy in Candida spp. Using ChEC-seq. Tebbji F, Khemiri I, Sellam A. mSphere. 2020 Oct 14;5(5). pii: 5/5/e00646-20. doi: 10.1128/mSphere.00646-20. PubMed 33055256.
Backbone
  Vector backbone: pFA6a
  Backbone size w/o insert (bp): 4087
  Total vector size (bp): 4628
  Vector type: Yeast Expression
  Selectable markers: URA3
Growth in bacteria
  Bacterial resistance: Ampicillin, 100 μg/mL
  Growth temperature: 37°C
  Growth strain: DH5alpha
  Copy number: Unknown
Gene/Insert
  Gene/Insert name: 3FLAG-Mnase
  Species: Synthetic
  Insert size (bp): 543
  Cloning method: Restriction Enzyme; 5′ cloning site PACI (not destroyed); 3′ cloning site ASCI (not destroyed)
  Sequencing primers: 5′ AGGGTTTTCCCAGTCACG; 3′ GAGCGGATAACAATTTCACAC
Terms and licenses: Academic/Nonprofit Terms; Industry Terms: Not Available to Industry
How to cite: pFA-MNase-CaURA3 was a gift from Adnane Sellam (Addgene plasmid # 162461 ; http://n2t.net/addgene:162461 ; RRID:Addgene_162461)
